>Addgene plasmid #61986 | NET47 pEGFP-N2 (593) | addgene partial sequence | sequence record 102638 | CMV-F 5'-CGCAAATGGGCGGTAGGCGTG-3'
AGCTGGTTTAGTGAACCGTCAGATCCGCTAGCGCTACCGGACTCAGATCTCGAGCCATGGCCCCCACTCA
GGGCCCCCGGGCCCCGCTGGAATTCGGAGGGCCCCTGGGCGCCGCGGCTCTGCTACTGCTGCTGCCCGCC
ACCATGTTCCACCTGCTCCTGGCGGCCCGTTCGGGCCCCGCGCGCCTGCTGGGTCCACCCGCGTCCCTGC
CCGGGCTGGAGGTGCTGTGGAGCCCACGGGCGCTGCTGCTGTGGCTCGCCTGGCTCGGCCTGCAGGCGGC
GCTCTACCTACTGCCGGCGCGCAAGGTGGCCGAGGGGCAGGAATTGAAGGACAAGAGTCGCCTGCGCTAT
CCTATTAACGGCTTCCAGGCCCTGGTGCTGACAGCCCTGTTGGTGGGGCTGGGGATGTCAGCGGGGCTGC
CTCTGGGGGCGCTCCCGGAAATGCTCCTGCCCTTGGCGTTTGTCGCCACCCTCACCGCTTTCATCTTCAG
CCTCTTTCTCTACATGAAGGCGCAGGTAGCCCCAGTTTCGGCCCTGGCACCTGGGGGGAACTCAGGCAAT
CCGATTTACGACTTTTTTCTGGGACGAGAGCTCAACCCTCGTATCTGTTTCTTCGACTTCAAATATTTCT
GTGAACTGCGACCCGGCCTCATCGGCTGGGTCCTCATCAACCTGGCCCTGTTGATGAAGGAGGCAGAGCT
TCGAGGCAGTCCCTCACTGGCCATGTGGCTGGTCAATGGCTTCCAGTTGCTCTACGTGGGTGATGCCCTC
TGGCACGAGGAGGCCGTCCTCACCACCATGGATATCACACATGACGG
