>Addgene plasmid #61986 | NET47 pEGFP-N2 (593) | addgene partial sequence | sequence record 103158 | C-ter-GFP 5'-CTCCTCGCCCTTGCTCAC-3'
CGTAGATGTAGGGCATGATGCGGTAAGGCACACGCCGGCAGTACTCCTGCCAGGCCAGGCCGTACTTCTG
CAGGCACTGCCGCTCATCCCGGGCCTCACGGTGCACCAGCAGCGCGGTGAAGTAGAGGAGGTAGAAGTAG
GGCAGCAGGTGTGACACCCCGCAGGGCAAGGACCAAGCCAGAGCCATGATGAGGTCTCCAAGATAGTTGG
GATGGCGGACCATACCCCACCACCCAGACACCAGCAGTTTCCGCCCTGTGGCTGTAGAGATGGTCTCAAG
CCCAGCCACTCTGGGGTCAGAAGGATTCTTTCGGAAAGTGTTTTTCTGGGAATTCGCCCCACGGAAGATG
TAGTAACCAATAGCATTGATGAGGCAGATGACAGAGGCCATGGGCAACCCCAGGGGCTGCGGGTGGTGCA
GCAGGAACTGGGCCTGCAGGCTGTAGGTGAAGGGCACCCAGGCCATGTCCCCAAACGCCAGCATGAAGCC
AAACCCGTCATGTGTGATATCCATGGTGGTGAGGACGGCCTCCTCGTGCCAGAGGGCATCACCCACGTAG
AGCAACTGGAAGCCATTGACCAGCCACATGGCCAGTGAGGGACTGCCTCGAAGCTCTGCCTCCTTCATCA
ACAGGGCCAGGTTGATGAGGACCCAGCCGATGAGGCCGGGTCGCAGTTCACAGAAATATTTGAAGTCGAA
GAAACAGATACGAGGGTTGAGCTCTCGTCCCAGAAAAAAGTCGTAAATCGGATTGCCTGAGTTCCCCCCA
GGTGCCAGGGCCGAAACTGGGGCTACCTGCGCCTTCATGTAGAGAAAGAGGCTGAAGATGAAAGCGGTGA
GGGTGGCGACAAACGCCAAGGGCAGGAGCATT
