[The description below was written by a language model from this plasmid's Addgene catalogue record.]
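Description:
NET47 pEGFP-N2 (593) is a mammalian expression plasmid built on the Clontech pEGFP-N2 backbone, designed to produce a human nuclear envelope transmembrane protein as a fluorescent fusion. It is maintained in E. coli as a high-copy plasmid under kanamycin selection. No feature table accompanies the record, so elements such as the origin of replication, polyadenylation signal and any mammalian selection cassette are not itemised here, and the cloning method used to introduce the insert is listed as unknown.

The insert is human NET47, also known as TM7SF2 (with the further aliases ANG1 and DHCR14A). It is placed under the CMV promoter, a strong constitutive viral promoter that gives robust expression in most transfected mammalian cell lines. In the N-series EGFP vectors the gene of interest is cloned upstream of, and in frame with, the EGFP coding sequence. The resulting product therefore carries EGFP at its C terminus, as the record indicates. This arrangement leaves the N terminus of NET47 free and allows the protein to be followed directly by green fluorescence in live or fixed cells without antibody staining.

The stated purpose is mammalian expression of a nuclear envelope transmembrane protein, and the associated study concerns the dynamics of nuclear envelope proteins. The construct is thus suited to transient transfection experiments that examine the subcellular localisation, targeting and mobility of NET47 at the nuclear envelope by fluorescence microscopy.
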