Addgene plasmid #61986: NET47 pEGFP-N2 (593)
Purpose: mammalian expression of nuclear envelope transmembrane protein
Depositing lab: Eric Schirmer. Depositing organization: University of Edinburgh. Publication: System analysis shows distinct mechanisms and common principles of nuclear envelope protein dynamics. Zuleger N, Kelly DA, Richardson AC, Kerr AR, Goldberg MW, Goryachev AB, Schirmer EC. J Cell Biol. 2011 Apr 4;193(1):109-23. doi: 10.1083/jcb.201009068. Epub 2011 Mar 28. PubMed 21444689.
Backbone
  Vector backbone: pEGFP-N2
  Backbone manufacturer: Clontech
  Vector type: Mammalian Expression
Growth in bacteria
  Bacterial resistance: Kanamycin, 50 μg/mL
  Growth temperature: 37°C
  Growth strain: DH5alpha
  Copy number: High Copy
Gene/Insert
  Gene/Insert name: NET47 (alt name: TM7SF2)
  Species: H. sapiens (human)
  GenBank ID: AAD09765.1
  Entrez Gene: TM7SF2 (a.k.a. ANG1, DHCR14A, NET47)
  Promoter: CMV
  Tag / fusion protein: EGFP (C terminal on backbone)
  Cloning method: Unknown
  Sequencing primers: 5′ CMV-F; 3′ mRFP1-R
Terms and licenses: Academic/Nonprofit Terms; Industry Terms: Not Available to Industry
How to cite: NET47 pEGFP-N2 (593) was a gift from Eric Schirmer (Addgene plasmid # 61986 ; http://n2t.net/addgene:61986 ; RRID:Addgene_61986)
